>Addgene plasmid #50555 | pAWH-Rluc-let-7-A114-N40-HhR | depositor full sequence | sequence record 75863 | pAWH-Rluc-let-7-A114-N40-HhR sequence 7076 bps
GCGCCCAATACGCAAACCGCCTCTCCCCGCGCGTTGGCCGATTCATTAATGCAGGCAACTCGTGAAAGGT
AGGCGGATCAGCGGCCGCAGCATGCAATTCTATATTCTAAAAACACAAATGATACTTCTAAAAAAAAATC
ATGAATGGCATCAACTCTGAATCAAATCTTTGCAGATGCACCTACTTCTCATTTCCACTGTCACATCATT
TTTCCAGATCTCGCTGCCTGTTATGTGGCCCACAAACCAAGACACGTTTTATGGCCATTAAAGCTGGCTG
ATCGTCGCCAAACACCAAATACATAATGAATATGTACACATTCGAGAAAGAAGCGATCAAAGAAGCGTCT
TCGGGCGGAGTAGGAGAATGCGGAGGAGAAGGAGAACGAGCTGATCTAGTATCTCTCCACAATCCAATGC
CAACTGACCAACTGGCCATATTCGGAGCAATTTGAAGCCAATTTCCATCGCCTGGCGATCGCTCCATTCT
TGGCTATATGTTTTTCACCGTTACCCGGGGCCATTTTCAAAGACTCGTCGGCAAGATAAGATTGTGTCAC
TCGCTGTCTCTCTTCATTTGTCGAAGAATGCTGAGGAATTTCGCGATGACGTCGGCGAGTATTTTGAAGA
ATGAGAATAATTTGTATTTATACGAAAATCAGTTAGTGGAATTTTCTACAAAAACATGTTATCTATAGAT
AATTTTGTTGCAAAATATGTTGACTATGACAAAGATTGTATGTATATACCTTTAATGTATTCTCATTTTC
TTATGTATTTATAATGGCAATGATGATACTGATGATATTTTAAGATGATGCCAGACCAAAAGGCTTGAAT
TTCTGCGTCTTTTGCCGAACGCAGTGCATGTGCAATTGTTGTTTTTTGGAATATTCAATTTTCGGACTGT
CCGCTTTGATTTCAGTTTCTTGGCTTATTCAAAAAGCAAAGTAAAGCCAAAAAAGCGAGATGGCAATACC
AAATGCGGCAAAACGGTAGTGGAAGGAAAGGGGTGCGGGGCAGCGGAAGGAAGGGTGGGGCGGGGCGTGG
CGGGGTCTGTGGCTGGGCGCGACGTCACCGACGTTGGAGCCACTCCTTTGACCATGTGTGCGTGTGTGTA
TTATTCGTGTCTCGCCACTCGCCGGTTGTTTTTTTCTTTTTATGCTGCGCTCTCTCTAGCGCCATCTCGC
TTACGCATGCTCAACGCACCGCATGTTGCCGTTTCCTTTTATGCGTCATTTTGGCTCGAAATAGGCAATT
ATTTAAACAAAGATTAGTCAACGAAAACGCTAAAATAAATAAGTCTACAATATGGTTACTTATTGCCATG
TGTGTGCAGCCAACGATAGCAACAAAAGCAACAACACAGGTGGCTTTCCCTCTTTCACTTTTTGTTTGCA
AGCCGCGTGCGAGCAAGACGGCACGACCGGCAAACGCAATTACGCTGACAAAGAGCAGACGAAGTTTTGG
CGAAAAACATCAAGGCGCCTGATACGAATGCATTTGCAATAACAATTGCGATATTTAATATTGTTTATGA
AGCTGTTTGACTTCAAAACACACAAAAAAAAAAATAAAACAAATTATTTGAAAGAGAATTAGGAATCGGA
CGCTTATCGTTAGGGTAACAACAAGAAATGCTTACTGAGTCACAGCCTCTGGAAAACTGCCGCAAGCCAG
AGAGAGAGAGAAAAAGAGGGAGAGCAGCTTAGACCGCATGTGCTTGTGTGTGAGGCGTCTCTCTCTTCGT
CTCTGTTGCGCAAACGCATAGACTGCACTGAGAAAATCGATTACCTATTTTTTATGAATGAATATTTGCA
CTATTACTATTCAAAACTATTAAGATAGCAATCACATTCAATAGCCAAATACTATACCACCTGAGCGATG
CAACGAAATGATCAATTTGAGCAAAAATGCTGCATATTTAGGACGGCATCATTATAGAAATGCTTCTTGC
TGTGTACTTTTCTCTCGTCTGGCAGCTGTTTCGCCGTTATTGTTAAAACCGGCTTAAGTTAGGTGTGTTT
TCTACGACTAGTGAATGCCCTACTAGAAGATGTGTGTTGCACAAAATGTCCCTGGAATAACCAATTTGAA
GTGCAGATAGCAGTAAACGTAAGCTAATATGAATATTATTTAACTGTAATGTTTTAATATCGCTGGACAT
TACTAATAAACCCACTATAAACACATGTACATATGTATGTTTTGGCATACAATGAGTAGTTGGGGAAAAA
ATGTGTAAAAGCACCGTGACCATCACAGCATAAAGATAACCAGCTGAAGTATCGAATATGAGTAACCCCC
AAATTGAATCACATGCCGCAACTGATAGGACCCATGGAAGTACACTCTTCATGGCGATATACAAGACACA
CACAAGCACGAACACCCAGTTGCGGAGGAAATTCTCCGTAAATGAAAACCCAATCGGCGAACAATTCATA
CCCATATATGGTAAAAGTTTTGAACGCGACTTGAGAGCGGAGAGCATTGCGGCTGATAAGGTTTTAGCGC
TAAGCGGGCTTTATAAAACGGGCTGCGGGACCAGTTTTCATATCACTACCGTTTGAGTTCTTGTGCTGTG
TGGATACTCCTCCCGACACAAAGCCGCTCCATCAGCCAGCAGTCGTCTAATCCAGAGACCCCGGATCCAG
ATATCGACAAGTTTGTACAAAAAAGCAGGCTCCGCGGCCGCCCCCTTCACCATGGCTTCCAAGGTGTACG
ACCCCGAGCAACGCAAACGCATGATCACTGGGCCTCAGTGGTGGGCTCGCTGCAAGCAAATGAACGTGCT
GGACTCCTTCATCAACTACTATGATTCCGAGAAGCACGCCGAGAACGCCGTGATTTTTCTGCATGGTAAC
GCTGCCTCCAGCTACCTGTGGAGGCACGTCGTGCCTCACATCGAGCCCGTGGCTAGATGCATCATCCCTG
ATCTGATCGGAATGGGTAAGTCCGGCAAGAGCGGGAATGGCTCATATCGCCTCCTGGATCACTACAAGTA
CCTCACCGCTTGGTTCGAGCTGCTGAACCTTCCAAAGAAAATCATCTTTGTGGGCCACGACTGGGGGGCT
TGTCTGGCCTTTCACTACTCCTACGAGCACCAAGACAAGATCAAGGCCATCGTCCATGCTGAGAGTGTCG
TGGACGTGATCGAGTCCTGGGACGAGTGGCCTGACATCGAGGAGGATATCGCCCTGATCAAGAGCGAAGA
GGGCGAGAAAATGGTGCTTGAGAATAACTTCTTCGTCGAGACCATGCTCCCAAGCAAGATCATGCGGAAA
CTGGAGCCTGAGGAGTTCGCTGCCTACCTGGAGCCATTCAAGGAGAAGGGCGAGGTTAGACGGCCTACCC
TCTCCTGGCCTCGCGAGATCCCTCTCGTTAAGGGAGGCAAGCCCGACGTCGTCCAGATTGTCCGCAACTA
CAACGCCTACCTTCGGGCCAGCGACGATCTGCCTAAGATGTTCATCGAGTCCGACCCTGGGTTCTTTTCC
AACGCTATTGTCGAGGGAGCTAAGAAGTTCCCTAACACCGAGTTCGTGAAGGTGAAGGGCCTCCACTTCA
GCCAGGAGGACGCTCCAGATGAAATGGGTAAGTACATCAAGAGCTTCGTGGAGCGCGTGCTGAAGAACGA
GCAGTAATTCTAGGCGATCGCTCGAGACTATACAAGGATCTACCTCAGTCGAGACTATACAAGGATCTAC
CTCAGTCGAGACTATACAAGGATCTACCTCAGTCGAGACTATACAAGGATCTACCTCAGTCGAGACTATA
CAAGGATCTACCTCAGTCGAGACTATACAAGGATCTACCTCAGTCGAGACTATACAAGGATCTACCTCAG
TCGAGACTATACAAGGATCTACCTCAGTCGACGCGGCCGCTGGCCGCCTGCAGAAAAAAAAAAAAAAAAA
AAAAAAAAAAAAAAAAAAAAAAAAAAAAAAAAAAAAAAAAAAAAAAAAAAAAAAAAAAAAAAAAAAAAAA
AAAAAAAAAAAAAAAAAAAAAAAAAAATGCATCTGGTTTCCTGGTCTGTCTCCTCTCGGTTTAAGCTTCC
TGTCACCGGATGTGTTTTCCGGTCTGATGAGTCCGTGAGGACGAAACAGGAAGGGTGGGCGCGCCGACCC
AGCTTTCTTGTACAAAGTGGTGAGCTCCGCCACCATGGATCTCCACCGCGGTGGAGGCCGCATCTTTTAC
CCATACGATGTTCCTGACTATGCGGGCTATCCCTATGACGTCCCGGACTATGCAGGATCCTATCCATATG
ACGTTCCAGATTACGCTGCTCATGGCGGACACCGGTCCACGTGACGTAAGCTAGCAGGATCTTTGTGAAG
GAACCTTACTTCTGTGGTGTGACATAATTGGACAAACTACCTACAGAGATTTAAAGCTCTAAGGTAAATA
TAAAATTTTTAAGTGTATAATGTGTTAAACTACTGATTCTAATTGTTTGTGTATTTTAGATTCCAACCTA
TGGAACTGATGAATGGGAGCAGTGGTGGAATGCCTTTAATGAGGAAAACCTGTTTTGCTCAGAAGAAATG
CCATCTAGTGATGATGAGGCTACTGCTGACTCTCAACATTCTACTCCTCCAAAAAAGAAGAGAAAGGTAG
AAGACCCCAAGGACTTTCCTTCAGAATTGCTAAGTTTTTTGAGTCATGCTGTGTTTAGTAATAGAACTCT
TGCTTGCTTTGCTATTTACACCACAAAGGAAAAAGCTGCACTGCTATACAAGAAAATTATGGAAAAATAT
TCTGTAACCTTTATAAGTAGGCATAACAGTTATAATCATAACATACTGTTTTTTCTTACTCCACACAGGC
ATAGAGTGTCTGCTATTAATAACTATGCTCAAAAATTGTGTACCTTTAGCTTTTTAATTTGTAAAGGGGT
TAATAAGGAATATTTGATGTATAGTGCCTTGACTAGAGATCATAATCAGCCATACCACATTTGTAGAGGT
TTTACTTGCTTTAAAAAACCTCCCACACCTCCCCCTGAACCTGAAACATAAAATGAATGCAATTGTTGTT
GTTAACTTGTTTATTGCAGCTTATAATGGTTACAAATAAAGCAATAGCATCACAAATTTCACAAATAAAG
CATTTTTTTCACTGCATTCTAGTTGTGGTTTGTCCAAACTCATCAATGTATCTTATCATGTCTGGATCCC
GTTTAAACTACGCGTAATTCAAACAGGGTTCTGGCGTCGTTCTCGTACTGTTTTCCCCAGGCCAGTGCTT
TAGCGTTATTGAAAAAGGAAGAGTATGAGTATTCAACATTTCCGTGTCGCCCTTATTCCCTTTTTTGCGG
CATTTTGCCTTCCTGTTTTTGCTCACCCAGAAACGCTGGTGAAAGTAAAAGATGCTGAAGATCAGTTGGG
TGCACGAGTGGGTTACATCGAACTGGATCTCAACAGCGGTAAGATCCTTGAGAGTTTTCGCCCCGAAGAA
CGTTTTCCAATGATGAGCACTTTTAAAGTTCTGCTATGTGGCGCGGTATTATCCCGTATTGACGCCGGGC
AAGAGCAACTCGGTCGCCGCATACACTATTCTCAGAATGACTTGGTTGAGTACTCACCAGTCACAGAAAA
GCATCTTACGGATGGCATGACAGTAAGAGAATTATGCAGTGCTGCCATAACCATGAGTGATAACACTGCG
GCCAACTTACTTCTGACAACGATCGGAGGACCGAAGGAGCTAACCGCTTTTTTGCACAACATGGGGGATC
ATGTAACTCGCCTTGATCGTTGGGAACCGGAGCTGAATGAAGCCATACCAAACGACGAGCGTGACACCAC
GATGCCTGTAGCAATGGCAACAACGTTGCGCAAACTATTAACTGGCGAACTACTTACTCTAGCTTCCCGG
CAACAATTAATAGACTGGATGGAGGCGGATAAAGTTGCAGGACCACTTCTGCGCTCGGCCCTTCCGGCTG
GCTGGTTTATTGCTGATAAATCTGGAGCCGGTGAGCGTGGGTCTCGCGGTATCATTGCAGCACTGGGGCC
AGATGGTAAGCCCTCCCGTATCGTAGTTATCTACACGACGGGGAGTCAGGCAACTATGGATGAACGAAAT
AGACAGATCGCTGAGATAGGTGCCTCACTGATTAAGCATTGGTAACTGTCAGACCAAGTTTACTCATATA
TACTTTAGATTGATTTAAAACTTCATTTTTAATTTAAAAGGATCTAGGTGAAGATCCTTTTTGATAATCT
CATGACCAAAATCCCTTAACGTGAGTTTTCGTTCCACTGAGCGTCAGACCCCGTAGAAAAGATCAAAGGA
TCTTCTTGAGATCCTTTTTTTCTGCGCGTAATCTGCTGCTTGCAAACAAAAAAACCACCGCTACCAGCGG
TGGTTTGTTTGCCGGATCAAGAGCTACCAACTCTTTTTCCGAAGGTAACTGGCTTCAGCAGAGCGCAGAT
ACCAAATACTGTCCTTCTAGTGTAGCCGTAGTTAGGCCACCACTTCAAGAACTCTGTAGCACCGCCTACA
TACCTCGCTCTGCTAATCCTGTTACCAGTGGCTGCTGCCAGTGGCGATAAGTCGTGTCTTACCGGGTTGG
ACTCAAGACGATAGTTACCGGATAAGGCGCAGCGGTCGGGCTGAACGGGGGGTTCGTGCACACAGCCCAG
CTTGGAGCGAACGACCTACACCGAACTGAGATACCTACAGCGTGAGCTATGAGAAAGCGCCACGCTTCCC
GAAGGGAGAAAGGCGGACAGGTATCCGGTAAGCGGCAGGGTCGGAACAGGAGAGCGCACGAGGGAGCTTC
CAGGGGGAAACGCCTGGTATCTTTATAGTCCTGTCGGGTTTCGCCACCTCTGACTTGAGCGTCGATTTTT
GTGATGCTCGTCAGGGGGGCGGAGCCTATGGAAAAACGCCAGCAACGCGGCCTTTTTACGGTTCCTGGCC
TTTTGCTGGCCTTTTGCTCACATGTTCTTTCCTGCGTTATCCCCTGATTCTGTGGATAACCGTATTACCG
CCTTTGAGTGAGCTGATACCGCTCGCCGCAGCCGAACGACCGAGCGCAGCGAGTCAGTGAGCGAGGAAGC
GGAAGA
Features (pLannotate 1.2.2; 17 found; start..end, strand, type, name):
      1..54      +  CDS            lacI (fragment): lac repressor; lacI; The lac repressor binds to the lac operator to inhibit transcription in E. coli. This inhibition can be relieved by adding lactose or isopropyl-β-D-thiogalactopyranoside (IPTG).
    140..2649    +  promoter       Ac5 promoter: Drosophila melanogaster actin 5C promoter
   2667..2691    +  protein_bind   attB1: mutant version of attB; recombination site for the Gateway® BP reaction BP Clonase™
   2712..3647    +  CDS            hRluc: Renilla luciferase human codon-optimized
   4059..4110    +  misc_RNA       sTRSV HHRz: hammerhead ribozyme from the tobacco ringspot virus satellite RNA (Khvorova et al., 2003)
   4127..4151    -  protein_bind   attB2: mutant version of attB; recombination site for the Gateway® BP reaction BP Clonase™
   4171..4191    +  misc_feature   MCS (fragment): pBluescript multiple cloning site
   4198..4287    +  CDS            3xHA: three tandem HA epitope tags
   4328..4402    +  CDS            small t antigen (fragment): SV40 (simian virus 40) small t antigen
   4404..4469    +  intron         small t intron: SV40 (simian virus 40) small t antigen intron
   4599..4619    +  CDS            SV40 NLS: nuclear localization signal of SV40 (simian virus 40) large T antigen
   4938..5021    +  CDS            large T antigen (fragment): large T antigen from SV40 (simian virus 40)
   5044..5178    +  polyA_signal   SV40 poly(A) signal: SV40 polyadenylation signal
   5196..5258    -  CDS            Exo (fragment): 5' to 3' double-stranded DNA exonuclease in the λ Red system; exo; creates 3' single-stranded DNA tails
   5257..5274    +  promoter       AmpR promoter (fragment): bla
   5275..6135    +  CDS            AmpR: β-lactamase; bla; confers resistance to ampicillin, carbenicillin, and related antibiotics
   6306..6894    +  rep_origin     ori: high-copy-number ColE1/pMB1/pBR322/pUC origin of replication
