[The description below was written by a language model from this plasmid's Addgene catalogue record and pLannotate feature annotations shown in this document.]
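Description:
pAWH-Rluc-let-7-A114-N40-HhR is a 7,076 bp insect expression plasmid that produces a Renilla luciferase reporter mRNA in Drosophila S2 cells. It was built by Gateway cloning into a destination vector from the Drosophila Gateway Vector Collection. The record lists the backbone as pAHW, whereas the plasmid name reads pAWH, and the annotated 3xHA tag lying downstream of the attB2 site fits a C-terminal HA arrangement. In bacteria the plasmid is maintained through a high-copy ColE1/pUC-type origin and selected with ampicillin via the β-lactamase gene. The depositor notes that it is unstable on retransformation, so its integrity should be verified afterwards.

The payload sits between attB1 and attB2 and is transcribed from the Drosophila actin 5C promoter. It begins with a human codon-optimized Renilla luciferase coding sequence derived from psiCheck2. According to the depositor, this is followed by target sequence for the let-7 microRNA and an A114-N40 element, a 114-nucleotide poly(A) stretch internalized by 40 nucleotides of unrelated sequence. These parts fall in an unannotated gap of the feature table. A hammerhead ribozyme, annotated as the tobacco ringspot virus satellite RNA type, comes next and self-cleaves to generate the transcript's 3' end. As a result, the downstream 3xHA sequence, SV40 small t intron and SV40 polyadenylation signal from the backbone should be removed from the mature reporter. The resulting mRNA carries a protected, encoded poly(A) tract rather than a conventionally added tail. This design suits studies that separate the different pathways of microRNA-mediated silencing in Drosophila cells, the subject of the associated publication.
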