Addgene plasmid #50555: pAWH-Rluc-let-7-A114-N40-HhR
Purpose: Expression of luciferase reporter mRNA in S2 cell
Depositing lab: Yukihide Tomari. Depositing organization: The University of Tokyo. Publication: MicroRNAs mediate gene silencing via multiple different pathways in drosophila. Fukaya T, Tomari Y. Mol Cell. 2012 Dec 28;48(6):825-36. doi: 10.1016/j.molcel.2012.09.024. Epub 2012 Nov 1. PubMed 23123195.
Backbone
  Vector backbone: pAHW
  Backbone manufacturer: The Drosophila Gateway™ Vector Collection
  Vector type: Insect Expression, Luciferase
Growth in bacteria
  Bacterial resistance: Ampicillin, 100 μg/mL
  Growth temperature: 37°C
  Growth strain: mv1184
  Copy number: Unknown
Gene/Insert
  Gene/Insert name: Luciferase-let7-A114-N40-HhR
  Species: Synthetic
  Promoter: Actin5C
  Cloning method: Gateway Cloning
  Sequencing primers: 5′ RenLuc3'F
Resource information
  A portion of this plasmid was derived from a plasmid made by: Rluc gene derives from psiCheck2 from Promega.
Terms and licenses: Academic/Nonprofit Terms; Industry Terms: Not Available to Industry
Depositor comments: We constructed a Renilla luciferase reporter for let-7 miRNA harboring A114-N40 (a protected poly(A) sequence internalized by a 40 nt unrelated sequence) followed by the hammerhead ribozyme sequence (HhR) that generates the 3' end by self-cleavage. Unstable when transformed and so any retransformation must be checked by digest or sequencing before use. In strain MV1184, it is stable as a glycerol stock.
How to cite: pAWH-Rluc-let-7-A114-N40-HhR was a gift from Yukihide Tomari (Addgene plasmid # 50555 ; http://n2t.net/addgene:50555 ; RRID:Addgene_50555)
