>Addgene plasmid #50555 | pAWH-Rluc-let-7-A114-N40-HhR | addgene partial sequence | sequence record 77060 | RenLuc3'F
ATTCTAGGCGATCGCTCGAGACTATACAAGGATCTACCTCAGTCGAGACTATACAAGGATCTACCTCAGT
CGAGACTATACAAGGATCTACCTCAGTCGAGACTATACAAGGATCTACCTCAGTCGAGACTATACAAGGA
TCTACCTCAGTCGAGACTATACAAGGATCTACCTCAGTCGAGACTATACAAGGATCTACCTCAGTCGAGA
CTATACAAGGATCTACCTCAGTCGACGCGGCCGCTGGCCGCCTGCAGAAAAAAAAAAAAAAAAAAAAAAA
AAAAAAAAAAAAAAAAAAAAAAAAAAAAAAAAAAAAAAAAAAAAAAAAAAAAAAAAAAAAAAAAAAAAAA
AAAAAAAAAAAAAAAAAAA
