>Addgene plasmid #50555 | pAWH-Rluc-let-7-A114-N40-HhR | addgene partial sequence | sequence record 78140 | SV40-splice-R2 5'-CACAAACAATTAGAATCAGTAG-3'
ATTTTATATTTACCTTAGAGCTTTAAATCTCTGTAGGTAGTTTGTCCAATTATGTCACACCACAGAAGTA
AGGTTCCTTCACAAAGATCCTGCTAGCTTACGTCACGTGGACCGGTGTCCGCCATGAGCAGCGTAATCTG
GAACGTCATATGGATAGGATCCTGCATAGTCCGGGACGTCATAGGGATAGCCCGCATAGTCAGGAACATC
GTATGGGTAAAAGATGCGGCCTCCACCGCGGTGGAGATCCATGGTGGCGGAGCTCACCACTTTGTACAAG
AAAGCTGGGTCGGCGCGCCCACCCTTCCTGTTTCGTCCTCACGGACTCATCAGACCGGAAAACACATCCG
GTGACAGGAAGCTTAAACCGAGAGGAGACAGACCAGGAAACCAGATGCATTTTTTTTTTTTTTTTTTTTT
TTTTTTTTTTTTTTTTTTTTTTTTTTTTTTTTTTTTTTTTTTTTTTTTTTTTTTTTTTTTTTTTTTTTTT
TTTTTTTTTTTTTTTTTTTTTTT
